>Addgene plasmid #17425 | pENTR4-V5 (w71-3) | addgene full sequence | sequence record 372996 | Addgene NGS Result
GCAAATAATGATTTTATTTTGACTGATAGTGACCTGTTCGTTGCAACAAATTGATAAGCAATGCTTTCTT
ATAATGCCAACTTTGTACAAGAAAGCTGGGTCTAGATATCTCGAGTGCGGCCGCGAATTCGGTACCGGAT
CCAGTCGACTGAATTGGTTCCCATGGATCCCGTAGAATCGAGACCGAGGAGAGGGTTAGGGATAGGCTTA
CCTTCCATGGTGGAGCCTGCTTTTTTGTACAAAGTTGGCATTATAAAAAAGCATTGCTTATCAATTTGTT
GCAACGAACAGGTCACTATCAGTCAAAATAAAATCATTATTTGGGGCCCGAGCTTAAGTAACTAACTAAC
AGGAAGAGTTTGTAGAAACGCAAAAAGGCCATCCGTCAGGATGGCCTTCTGCTTAGTTTGATGCCTGGCA
GTTTATGGCGGGCGTCCTGCCCGCCACCCTCCGGGCCGTTGCTTCACAACGTTCAAATCCGCTCCCGGCG
GATTTGTCCTACTCAGGAGAGCGTTCACCGACAAACAACAGATAAAACGAAAGGCTCAGTCGGAAGACTG
GGCCTTTCGTTTTATTTGATGCCTGGCAGTTCCCTACTCTCGCTTAGTAGTTAGACGTCCCCGAGATCCA
TGCTAGCGGTAATACGGTTATCCACAGAATCAGGGGATAACGCAGGAAAGAACATGTGAGCAAAAGGCCA
GCAAAAGGCCAGGAACCGTAAAAAGGCCGCGTTGCTGGCGTTTTTCCATAGGCTCCGCCCCCCTGACGAG
CATCACAAAAATCGACGCTCAAGTCAGAGGTGGCGAAACCCGACAGGACTATAAAGATACCAGGCGTTTC
CCCCTGGAAGCTCCCTCGTGCGCTCTCCTGTTCCGACCCTGCCGCTTACCGGATACCTGTCCGCCTTTCT
CCCTTCGGGAAGCGTGGCGCTTTCTCATAGCTCACGCTGTAGGTATCTCAGTTCGGTGTAGGTCGTTCGC
TCCAAGCTGGGCTGTGTGCACGAACCCCCCGTTCAGCCCGACCGCTGCGCCTTATCCGGTAACTATCGTC
TTGAGTCCAACCCGGTAAGACACGACTTATCGCCACTGGCAGCAGCCACTGGTAACAGGATTAGCAGAGC
GAGGTATGTAGGCGGTGCTACAGAGTTCTTGAAGTGGTGGCCTAACTACGGCTACACTAGAAGAACAGTA
TTTGGTATCTGCGCTCTGCTGAAGCCAGTTACCTTCGGAAAAAGAGTTGGTAGCTCTTGATCCGGCAAAC
AAACCACCGCTGGTAGCGGTGGTTTTTTTGTTTGCAAGCAGCAGATTACGCGCAGAAAAAAAGGATCTCA
AGAAGATCCTTTGATCTTTTCTACGGGGTCTGACGCTCAGTGGAACGGGGCCCAATCTGAATAATGTTAC
AACCAATTAACCAATTCTGATTAGAAAAACTCATCGAGCATCAAATGAAACTGCAATTTATTCATATCAG
GATTATCAATACCATATTTTTGAAAAAGCCGTTTCTGTAATGAAGGAGAAAACTCACCGAGGCAGTTCCA
TAGGATGGCAAGATCCTGGTATCGGTCTGCGATTCCGACTCGTCCAACATCAATACAACCTATTAATTTC
CCCTCGTCAAAAATAAGGTTATCAAGTGAGAAATCACCATGAGTGACGACTGAATCCGGTGAGAATGGCA
AAAGTTTATGCATTTCTTTCCAGACTTGTTCAACAGGCCAGCCATTACGCTCGTCATCAAAATCACTCGC
ATCAACCAAACCGTTATTCATTCGTGATTGCGCCTGAGCGAGACGAAATACGCGATCGCTGTTAAAAGGA
CAATTACAAACAGGAATCGAATGCAACCGGCGCAGGAACACTGCCAGCGCATCAACAATATTTTCACCTG
AATCAGGATATTCTTCTAATACCTGGAATGCTGTTTTTCCGGGGATCGCAGTGGTGAGTAACCATGCATC
ACCAGGAGTACGGATAAAATGCTTGATGGTCGGAAGAGGCATAAATTCCGTCAGCCAGTTTAGTCTGACC
ATCTCATCTGTAACATCATTGGCAACGCTACCTTTGCCATGTTTCAGAAACAACTCTGGCGCATCGGGCT
TCCCATACAAGCGATAGATTGTCGCACCTGATTGCCCGACATTATCGCGAGCCCATTTATACCCATATAA
ATCAGCATCCATGTTGGAATTTAATCGCGGCCTCGACGTTTCCCGTTGAATATGGCTCATAACACCCCTT
GTATTACTGTTTATGTAAGCAGACAGTTTTATTGTTCATGATGATATATTTTTATCTTGTGCAATGTAAC
ATCAGAGATTTTGAGACACGGGCCAGAGCTGCAGCTGGATG
Features (pLannotate 1.2.2; 7 found; start..end, strand, type, name):
      2..101     +  protein_bind   attL2: mutant version of attL; recombination site for the Gateway® LR reaction LR Clonase™
    171..212     -  CDS            V5 tag: epitope tag from simian virus 5
    224..323     -  protein_bind   attL1: mutant version of attL; recombination site for the Gateway® LR reaction LR Clonase™
    373..400     -  terminator     rrnB T2 terminator: transcription terminator T2 from the E. coli rrnB gene
    532..575     -  terminator     rrnB T1 terminator: Escherichia coli rrnB; transcription terminator T1 from the E. coli rrnB gene
    743..1331    -  rep_origin     ori: high-copy-number ColE1/pMB1/pBR322/pUC origin of replication
   1421..2230    -  CDS            KanR: aminoglycoside phosphotransferase; aph(3')-Ia; confers resistance to kanamycin in bacteria or G418 (Geneticin®) in eukaryotes
