[The description below was written by a language model from this plasmid's Addgene catalogue record and pLannotate feature annotations shown in this document.]
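Description:
pENTR4-V5 (w71-3) is an empty Gateway entry vector built on the Invitrogen pENTR4 backbone, designed so that a gene of interest can be given an N-terminal V5 epitope tag before being moved into a destination vector. The whole plasmid is small (2,351 bp) and is maintained in E. coli at high copy number through a ColE1/pUC-type origin, with selection by kanamycin through an aminoglycoside phosphotransferase (KanR) gene. Although it is catalogued under mammalian expression, the feature table shows no eukaryotic promoter or polyadenylation signal. Expression therefore depends on the elements supplied by whichever destination vector receives the cassette.

The functional core is the short region flanked by the attL1 and attL2 recombination sites. The V5 tag coding sequence sits just inside attL1 and reads toward attL2, leaving a short stretch between the tag and attL2 where an open reading frame is inserted by restriction enzyme cloning. The record designates this version as "frame A", which suggests it is one of a set of reading-frame variants for joining inserts in frame with the tag, though the record does not describe the others. The rrnB T1 and T2 transcription terminators lie upstream of attL1 and insulate the cloning region from read-through transcription originating in the backbone. Once an insert is in place, an LR Clonase reaction exchanges the attL-flanked V5-gene cassette into an attR-containing destination vector. The associated publication describes a viral system for expressing and depleting proteins in mammalian cells, so those vectors are the likely recipients. The V5 tag then allows antibody-based detection or purification of the fusion protein.
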