Addgene plasmid #17425: pENTR4-V5 (w71-3)
Purpose: (Empty Backbone) Gateway entry vector for N-term V5 tag, frame A
Depositing lab: Eric Campeau & Paul Kaufman. Depositing organization: University of Massachusetts, Worcester. Publication: A versatile viral system for expression and depletion of proteins in mammalian cells. Campeau E, Ruhl VE, Rodier F, Smith CL, Rahmberg BL, Fuss JO, Campisi J, Yaswen P, Cooper PK, Kaufman PD.. PLoS One. 2009 Aug 6;4(8):e6529. 10.1371/journal.pone.0006529 PubMed 19657394.
Backbone
  Vector backbone: pENTR4
  Backbone manufacturer: Invitrogen
  Backbone size (bp): 2351
  Vector type: Mammalian Expression ; Entry vector
Growth in bacteria
  Bacterial resistance: Kanamycin, 50 μg/mL
  Growth temperature: 37°C
  Growth strain: DH5alpha
  Growth instructions: TOP10F', 37oC
  Copy number: High Copy
Gene/Insert
  Gene/Insert name: None
  Tag / fusion protein: V5 (N terminal on backbone)
  Cloning method: Restriction Enzyme
  Sequencing primers: 5′ ENTRforw; 3′ ENTRrev
Terms and licenses: Academic/Nonprofit Terms; Industry Terms: Not Available to Industry
How to cite: pENTR4-V5 (w71-3) was a gift from Eric Campeau & Paul Kaufman (Addgene plasmid # 17425 ; http://n2t.net/addgene:17425 ; RRID:Addgene_17425)
