>Addgene plasmid #17425 | pENTR4-V5 (w71-3) | addgene partial sequence | sequence record 25906 | 17425 with pENTR-R
GTTTTATTGTTCATGATGATATATTTTTATCTTGTGCAATGTAACATCAGAGATTTTGAGACACGGGCCA
GAGCTGCAGCTGGATGGCAAATAATGATTTTATTTTGACTGATAGTGACCTGTTCGTTGCAACAAATTGA
TAAGCAATGCTTTCTTATAATGCCAACTTTGTACAAGAAAGCTGGGTCTAGATATCTCGAGTGCGGCCGC
GAATTCGGTACCGGATCCAGTCGACTGAATTGGTTCCCATGGATCCCGTAGAATCGAGACCGAGGAGAGG
GTTAGGGATAGGCTTACCTTCCATGGTGGAGCCTGCTTTTTTGTACAAAGTTGGCATTATAAAAAAGCAT
TGCTTATCAATTTGTTGCAACGAACAGGTCACTATCAGTCAAAATAAAATCATTATTTGGGGCCCGAGCT
TAAGTAACTATCTAACAGGAAGAGTTTGTAGAAACGCAAAAAGGCCATCCGACGGGACGG
